>Addgene plasmid #135719 | psiCHECK2-miR-183-5p | addgene full sequence | sequence record 322198 | Addgene NGS Result
AGATCTGCGCAGCACCATGGCCTGAAATAACCTCTGAAAGAGGAACTTGGTTAGGTACCTTCTGAGGCGG
AAAGAACCAGCTGTGGAATGTGTGTCAGTTAGGGTGTGGAAAGTCCCCAGGCTCCCCAGCAGGCAGAAGT
ATGCAAAGCATGCATCTCAATTAGTCAGCAACCAGGTGTGGAAAGTCCCCAGGCTCCCCAGCAGGCAGAA
GTATGCAAAGCATGCATCTCAATTAGTCAGCAACCATAGTCCCGCCCCTAACTCCGCCCATCCCGCCCCT
AACTCCGCCCAGTTCCGCCCATTCTCCGCCCCATGGCTGACTAATTTTTTTTATTTATGCAGAGGCCGAG
GCCGCCTCGGCCTCTGAGCTATTCCAGAAGTAGTGAGGAGGCTTTTTTGGAGGCCTAGGCTTTTGCAAAA
AGCTTGATTCTTCTGACACAACAGTCTCGAACTTAAGCTGCAGAAGTTGGTCGTGAGGCACTGGGCAGGT
AAGTATCAAGGTTACAAGACAGGTTTAAGGAGACCAATAGAAACTGGGCTTGTCGAGACAGAGAAGACTC
TTGCGTTTCTGATAGGCACCTATTGGTCTTACTGACATCCACTTTGCCTTTCTCTCCACAGGTGTCCACT
CCCAGTTCAATTACAGCTCTTAAGGCTAGAGTACTTAATACGACTCACTATAGGCTAGCCACCATGGCTT
CCAAGGTGTACGACCCCGAGCAACGCAAACGCATGATCACTGGGCCTCAGTGGTGGGCTCGCTGCAAGCA
AATGAACGTGCTGGACTCCTTCATCAACTACTATGATTCCGAGAAGCACGCCGAGAACGCCGTGATTTTT
CTGCATGGTAACGCTGCCTCCAGCTACCTGTGGAGGCACGTCGTGCCTCACATCGAGCCCGTGGCTAGAT
GCATCATCCCTGATCTGATCGGAATGGGTAAGTCCGGCAAGAGCGGGAATGGCTCATATCGCCTCCTGGA
TCACTACAAGTACCTCACCGCTTGGTTCGAGCTGCTGAACCTTCCAAAGAAAATCATCTTTGTGGGCCAC
GACTGGGGGGCTTGTCTGGCCTTTCACTACTCCTACGAGCACCAAGACAAGATCAAGGCCATCGTCCATG
CTGAGAGTGTCGTGGACGTGATCGAGTCCTGGGACGAGTGGCCTGACATCGAGGAGGATATCGCCCTGAT
CAAGAGCGAAGAGGGCGAGAAAATGGTGCTTGAGAATAACTTCTTCGTCGAGACCATGCTCCCAAGCAAG
ATCATGCGGAAACTGGAGCCTGAGGAGTTCGCTGCCTACCTGGAGCCATTCAAGGAGAAGGGCGAGGTTA
GACGGCCTACCCTCTCCTGGCCTCGCGAGATCCCTCTCGTTAAGGGAGGCAAGCCCGACGTCGTCCAGAT
TGTCCGCAACTACAACGCCTACCTTCGGGCCAGCGACGATCTGCCTAAGATGTTCATCGAGTCCGACCCT
GGGTTCTTTTCCAACGCTATTGTCGAGGGAGCTAAGAAGTTCCCTAACACCGAGTTCGTGAAGGTGAAGG
GCCTCCACTTCAGCCAGGAGGACGCTCCAGATGAAATGGGTAAGTACATCAAGAGCTTCGTGGAGCGCGT
GCTGAAGAACGAGCAGTAATTCTAGGCGATCGCTCGAGAGTGAATTCTACCAGTGCCATAGCGGCCGCTG
GCCGCAATAAAATATCTTTATTTTCATTACATCTGTGTGTTGGTTTTTTGTGTGAGGATCTAAATGAGTC
TTCGGACCTCGCGGGGGCCGCTTAAGCGGTGGTTAGGGTTTGTCTGACGCGGGGGGAGGGGGAAGGAACG
AAACACTCTCATTCGGAGGCGGCTCGGGGTTTGGTCTTGGTGGCCACGGGCACGCAGAAGAGCGCCGCGA
TCCTCTTAAGCACCCCCCCGCCCTCCGTGGAGGCGGGGGTTTGGTCGGCGGGTGGTAACTGGCGGGCCGC
TGACTCGGGCGGGTCGCGCGCCCCAGAGTGTGACCTTTTCGGTCTGCTCGCAGACCCCCGGGCGGCGCCG
CCGCGGCGGCGACGGGCTCGCTGGGTCCTAGGCTCCATGGGGACCGTATACGTGGACAGGCTCTGGAGCA
TCCGCACGACTGCGGTGATATTACCGGAGACCTTCTGCGGGACGAGCCGGGTCACGCGGCTGACGCGGAG
CGTCCGTTGGGCGACAAACACCAGGACGGGGCACAGGTACACTATCTTGTCACCCGGAGGCGCGAGGGAC
TGCAGGAGCTTCAGGGAGTGGCGCAGCTGCTTCATCCCCGTGGCCCGTTGCTCGCGTTTGCTGGCGGTGT
CCCCGGAAGAAATATATTTGCATGTCTTTAGTTCTATGATGACACAAACCCCGCCCAGCGTCTTGTCATT
GGCGAATTCGAACACGCAGATGCAGTCGGGGCGGCGCGGTCCCAGGTCCACTTCGCATATTAAGGTGACG
CGTGTGGCCTCGAACACCGAGCGACCCTGCAGCGACCCGCTTAAAAGCTTGGCATTCCGGTACTGTTGGT
AAAGCCACCATGGCCGATGCTAAGAACATTAAGAAGGGCCCTGCTCCCTTCTACCCTCTGGAGGATGGCA
CCGCTGGCGAGCAGCTGCACAAGGCCATGAAGAGGTATGCCCTGGTGCCTGGCACCATTGCCTTCACCGA
TGCCCACATTGAGGTGGACATCACCTATGCCGAGTACTTCGAGATGTCTGTGCGCCTGGCCGAGGCCATG
AAGAGGTACGGCCTGAACACCAACCACCGCATCGTGGTGTGCTCTGAGAACTCTCTGCAGTTCTTCATGC
CAGTGCTGGGCGCCCTGTTCATCGGAGTGGCCGTGGCCCCTGCTAACGACATTTACAACGAGCGCGAGCT
GCTGAACAGCATGGGCATTTCTCAGCCTACCGTGGTGTTCGTGTCTAAGAAGGGCCTGCAGAAGATCCTG
AACGTGCAGAAGAAGCTGCCTATCATCCAGAAGATCATCATCATGGACTCTAAGACCGACTACCAGGGCT
TCCAGAGCATGTACACATTCGTGACATCTCATCTGCCTCCTGGCTTCAACGAGTACGACTTCGTGCCAGA
GTCTTTCGACAGGGACAAAACCATTGCCCTGATCATGAACAGCTCTGGGTCTACCGGCCTGCCTAAGGGC
GTGGCCCTGCCTCATCGCACCGCCTGTGTGCGCTTCTCTCACGCCCGCGACCCTATTTTCGGCAACCAGA
TCATCCCCGACACCGCTATTCTGAGCGTGGTGCCATTCCACCACGGCTTCGGCATGTTCACCACCCTGGG
CTACCTGATTTGCGGCTTTCGGGTGGTGCTGATGTACCGCTTCGAGGAGGAGCTGTTCCTGCGCAGCCTG
CAAGACTACAAAATTCAGTCTGCCCTGCTGGTGCCAACCCTGTTCAGCTTCTTCGCTAAGAGCACCCTGA
TCGACAAGTACGACCTGTCTAACCTGCACGAGATTGCCTCTGGCGGCGCCCCACTGTCTAAGGAGGTGGG
CGAAGCCGTGGCCAAGCGCTTTCATCTGCCAGGCATCCGCCAGGGCTACGGCCTGACCGAGACAACCAGC
GCCATTCTGATTACCCCAGAGGGCGACGACAAGCCTGGCGCCGTGGGCAAGGTGGTGCCATTCTTCGAGG
CCAAGGTGGTGGACCTGGACACCGGCAAGACCCTGGGAGTGAACCAGCGCGGCGAGCTGTGTGTGCGCGG
CCCTATGATTATGTCCGGCTACGTGAATAACCCTGAGGCCACAAACGCCCTGATCGACAAGGACGGCTGG
CTGCACTCTGGCGACATTGCCTACTGGGACGAGGACGAGCACTTCTTCATCGTGGACCGCCTGAAGTCTC
TGATCAAGTACAAGGGCTACCAGGTGGCCCCAGCCGAGCTGGAGTCTATCCTGCTGCAGCACCCTAACAT
TTTCGACGCCGGAGTGGCCGGCCTGCCCGACGACGATGCCGGCGAGCTGCCTGCCGCCGTCGTCGTGCTG
GAACACGGCAAGACCATGACCGAGAAGGAGATCGTGGACTATGTGGCCAGCCAGGTGACAACCGCCAAGA
AGCTGCGCGGCGGAGTGGTGTTCGTGGACGAGGTGCCCAAGGGCCTGACCGGCAAGCTGGACGCCCGCAA
GATCCGCGAGATCCTGATCAAGGCTAAGAAAGGCGGCAAGATCGCCGTGTAATAATTCTAGAGTCGGGGC
GGCCGGCCGCTTCGAGCAGACATGATAAGATACATTGATGAGTTTGGACAAACCACAACTAGAATGCAGT
GAAAAAAATGCTTTATTTGTGAAATTTGTGATGCTATTGCTTTATTTGTAACCATTATAAGCTGCAATAA
ACAAGTTAACAACAACAATTGCATTCATTTTATGTTTCAGGTTCAGGGGGAGGTGTGGGAGGTTTTTTAA
AGCAAGTAAAACCTCTACAAATGTGGTAAAATCGATAAGGATCCAGGTGGCACTTTTCGGGGAAATGTGC
GCGGAACCCCTATTTGTTTATTTTTCTAAATACATTCAAATATGTATCCGCTCATGAGACAATAACCCTG
ATAAATGCTTCAATAATATTGAAAAAGGAAGAGTATGAGTATTCAACATTTCCGTGTCGCCCTTATTCCC
TTTTTTGCGGCATTTTGCCTTCCTGTTTTTGCTCACCCAGAAACGCTGGTGAAAGTAAAAGATGCTGAAG
ATCAGTTGGGTGCACGAGTGGGTTACATCGAACTGGATCTCAACAGCGGTAAGATCCTTGAGAGTTTTCG
CCCCGAAGAACGTTTTCCAATGATGAGCACTTTTAAAGTTCTGCTATGTGGCGCGGTATTATCCCGTATT
GACGCCGGGCAAGAGCAACTCGGTCGCCGCATACACTATTCTCAGAATGACTTGGTTGAGTACTCACCAG
TCACAGAAAAGCATCTTACGGATGGCATGACAGTAAGAGAATTATGCAGTGCTGCCATAACCATGAGTGA
TAACACTGCGGCCAACTTACTTCTGACAACGATCGGAGGACCGAAGGAGCTAACCGCTTTTTTGCACAAC
ATGGGGGATCATGTAACTCGCCTTGATCGTTGGGAACCGGAGCTGAATGAAGCCATACCAAACGACGAGC
GTGACACCACGATGCCTGTAGCAATGGCAACAACGTTGCGCAAACTATTAACTGGCGAACTACTTACTCT
AGCTTCCCGGCAACAATTAATAGACTGGATGGAGGCGGATAAAGTTGCAGGACCACTTCTGCGCTCGGCC
CTTCCGGCTGGCTGGTTTATTGCTGATAAATCTGGAGCCGGTGAGCGTGGGTCTCGCGGTATCATTGCAG
CACTGGGGCCAGATGGTAAGCCCTCCCGTATCGTAGTTATCTACACGACGGGGAGTCAGGCAACTATGGA
TGAACGAAATAGACAGATCGCTGAGATAGGTGCCTCACTGATTAAGCATTGGTAACTGTCAGACCAAGTT
TACTCATATATACTTTAGATTGATTTAAAACTTCATTTTTAATTTAAAAGGATCTAGGTGAAGATCCTTT
TTGATAATCTCATGACCAAAATCCCTTAACGTGAGTTTTCGTTCCACTGAGCGTCAGACCCCGTAGAAAA
GATCAAAGGATCTTCTTGAGATCCTTTTTTTCTGCGCGTAATCTGCTGCTTGCAAACAAAAAAACCACCG
CTACCAGCGGTGGTTTGTTTGCCGGATCAAGAGCTACCAACTCTTTTTCCGAAGGTAACTGGCTTCAGCA
GAGCGCAGATACCAAATACTGTTCTTCTAGTGTAGCCGTAGTTAGGCCACCACTTCAAGAACTCTGTAGC
ACCGCCTACATACCTCGCTCTGCTAATCCTGTTACCAGTGGCTGCTGCCAGTGGCGATAAGTCGTGTCTT
ACCGGGTTGGACTCAAGACGATAGTTACCGGATAAGGCGCAGCGGTCGGGCTGAACGGGGGGTTCGTGCA
CACAGCCCAGCTTGGAGCGAACGACCTACACCGAACTGAGATACCTACAGCGTGAGCTATGAGAAAGCGC
CACGCTTCCCGAAGGGAGAAAGGCGGACAGGTATCCGGTAAGCGGCAGGGTCGGAACAGGAGAGCGCACG
AGGGAGCTTCCAGGGGGAAACGCCTGGTATCTTTATAGTCCTGTCGGGTTTCGCCACCTCTGACTTGAGC
GTCGATTTTTGTGATGCTCGTCAGGGGGGCGGAGCCTATGGAAAAACGCCAGCAACGCGGCCTTTTTACG
GTTCCTGGCCTTTTGCTGGCCTTTTGCTCACATGGCTCGAC
Features (pLannotate 1.2.2; 12 found; start..end, strand, type, name):
     62..419     +  promoter       SV40 promoter: SV40 enhancer and early promoter
    489..621     +  intron         chimeric intron: chimera between introns from human β-globin and immunoglobulin heavy chain genes
    666..684     +  promoter       T7 promoter: promoter for bacteriophage T7 RNA polymerase
    694..1629    +  CDS            hRluc: Renilla luciferase human codon-optimized
   1686..1734    +  polyA_signal   poly(A) signal: synthetic polyadenylation signal
   1743..2494    +  promoter       HSV TK promoter: herpes simplex virus thymidine kinase promoter
   2530..4182    +  CDS            luciferase: firefly luciferase; luc+; enhanced luc+ version of the luciferase gene AAS38485.1 42718124.0
   4226..4347    -  polyA_signal   SV40 poly(A) signal: SV40 polyadenylation signal
   4370..4438    -  CDS            large T antigen (fragment): large T antigen from SV40 (simian virus 40)
   4480..4584    +  promoter       AmpR promoter: bla
   4585..5445    +  CDS            AmpR: β-lactamase; bla; confers resistance to ampicillin, carbenicillin, and related antibiotics
   5616..6204    +  rep_origin     ori: high-copy-number ColE1/pMB1/pBR322/pUC origin of replication
