[The description below was written by a language model from this plasmid's Addgene catalogue record and pLannotate feature annotations shown in this document.]
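Description:
psiCHECK2-miR-183-5p is a mammalian dual-luciferase reporter plasmid built on the Promega psiCHECK-2 backbone and designed to measure the activity of the microRNA miR-183-5p. It is propagated in E. coli as a high-copy plasmid through a ColE1/pUC-type origin of replication and is selected with ampicillin via the β-lactamase (AmpR) gene under its own bla promoter. The sequenced record is 6,271 nt long.

The construct carries two independent luciferase expression units. In the first, the SV40 enhancer/early promoter, followed by a chimeric β-globin/immunoglobulin heavy chain intron that promotes efficient mRNA processing, drives human codon-optimized Renilla luciferase (hRluc), terminated by a synthetic poly(A) signal. A T7 promoter immediately upstream of hRluc also permits in vitro transcription. The insert is a synthetic sequence that is the reverse complement of miR-183-5p, giving a perfectly complementary target site. The cloning sites are not recorded and the insert is not annotated in the feature table. However, in psiCHECK-2 such sites are normally placed in the short 3′ untranslated region between the hRluc stop codon and the synthetic poly(A) signal, and an unannotated gap is present there. In the second unit, the HSV thymidine kinase promoter drives firefly luciferase (luc+), followed by an SV40 poly(A) signal; the small large T antigen fragment annotated nearby is part of that SV40-derived region.

When the plasmid is transfected into mammalian cells, active miR-183-5p binds the target site and represses the Renilla transcript, lowering Renilla signal. Firefly luciferase from the same plasmid is unaffected and serves as an internal normalization control. The Renilla-to-firefly ratio therefore reports miR-183-5p activity, for example when testing mimics, inhibitors or competing RNAs.
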