Addgene plasmid #135719: psiCHECK2-miR-183-5p
Purpose: Mammalian expression vector, Luciferase reporter to test activity of miRNA (miR-183-5p)
Depositing lab: Florian Karreth. Depositing organization: H. Lee Moffitt Cancer Center and Research Institute.
Backbone
  Vector backbone: psiCHECK-2
  Backbone manufacturer: Promega
  Vector type: Mammalian Expression
Growth in bacteria
  Bacterial resistance: Ampicillin, 100 μg/mL
  Growth temperature: 37°C
  Growth strain: DH5alpha
  Copy number: High Copy
Gene/Insert
  Gene/Insert name: miR-183-5p reverse complement
  Species: Synthetic
  Cloning method: Restriction Enzyme; 5′ cloning site Unknown (unknown if destroyed); 3′ cloning site Unknown (unknown if destroyed)
Terms and licenses: Academic/Nonprofit Terms; Industry Terms: Not Available to Industry
How to cite: psiCHECK2-miR-183-5p was a gift from Florian Karreth (Addgene plasmid # 135719 ; http://n2t.net/addgene:135719 ; RRID:Addgene_135719)
